>Addgene plasmid #201447 | pPB-Neo-COVGT1-d2EGFP | addgene full sequence | sequence record 400926 | Addgene NGS Result
TTAACCCTAGAAAGATAGTCTGCGTAAAATTGACGCATGCATTCTTGAAATATTGCTCTCTCTTTCTAAA
TAGCGCGAATCCGTCGCTGTGCATTTAGGACATCTCAGTCGCCGCTTGGAGCTCCCGTGAGGCGTGCTTG
TCAATGCGGTAAGTGTCACTGATTTTGAACTATAACGACCGCGTGAGTCAAAATGACGCATGATTATCTT
TTACGTGACTTTTAAGATTTAACTCATACGATAATTATATTGTTATTTCATGTTCTACTTACGTGATAAC
TTATTATATATATATTTTCTTGTTATAGATATCATCAACTTTGTATAGAAAAGTTGTGGAAGCAGCCCTG
GGCACCTGGCATGGACATGCCTGGGCAGACCCCATGCCAAATTTCATCCTGTCTCATAGCTTTCCATTCC
GTTTCTTTTTCAGTTTCTCATTGTTACTTCCTGCCCTGCTCTGGTTTGGTGAGTTTTGTCCTTCCTTTGG
ATAAAAACAATGTCCCCACACCCAGTGTTGTGTAATCAGGGAATGAAAGAATCTGCTGTGATGCCAGCAC
TCAAGGGGACAGTTTCTGTTGCTGTGGGAACCTGAACTTTGCATTTCCTGACTTTGGGGTAATTAAAATG
TCAGCCTTCCAGATGCTGACGCAACGAGGTGTGGGAGGGAGTCAGGGGGCGTGTCCAGGAGGTTGGCCAG
GCCAATCGGAGGCGGGGCCAGAGGGTTGACTGGGCAGGCCGGGGGCGGGGCTGGAATAATAATAAGAGAT
GGTAGGGGCGGGTGTAGGCTTTGCTTTATGGTGATGCCAGGACAGTTTTGTTTTCCATTTCCCTGTGCCA
TAAAACGGCTTTCTTGGAAAGCTACCAGATATTCCCCACTAAAAGTCTTCAAGGTCACTCCGTGGAAAAG
GGAGGGCTACTTTTGAAGGGGGTCACTTTCCTTCAGCTATGGGGGCAGCTGAGCCAGAGGTCAGGCTGTA
GTGGGGAGGCCAGAAGGGGCGGGGACAGCCGGGATTGGGAGGGGAGAACAGCAGCGTGGGCGGCTGGCAG
AGGCAGGGAAAGACCAGCAGAGAGGAAAGAGAAACTGGGAGACAAGTTTGTACAAAAAAGCAGGCTGCCA
CCATGGTGAGCAAGGGCGAGGAGCTGTTCACCGGGGTGGTGCCCATCCTGGTCGAGCTGGACGGCGACGT
AAACGGCCACAAGTTCAGCGTGTCCGGCGAGGGCGAGGGCGATGCCACCTACGGCAAGCTGACCCTGAAG
TTCATCTGCACCACCGGCAAGCTGCCCGTGCCCTGGCCCACCCTCGTGACCACCCTGACCTACGGCGTGC
AGTGCTTCAGCCGCTACCCCGACCACATGAAGCAGCACGACTTCTTCAAGTCCGCCATGCCCGAAGGCTA
CGTCCAGGAGCGCACCATCTTCTTCAAGGACGACGGCAACTACAAGACCCGCGCCGAGGTGAAGTTCGAG
GGCGACACCCTGGTGAACCGCATCGAGCTGAAGGGCATCGACTTCAAGGAGGACGGCAACATCCTGGGGC
ACAAGCTGGAGTACAACTACAACAGCCACAACGTCTATATCATGGCCGACAAGCAGAAGAACGGCATCAA
GGTGAACTTCAAGATCCGCCACAACATCGAGGACGGCAGCGTGCAGCTCGCCGACCACTACCAGCAGAAC
ACCCCCATCGGCGACGGCCCCGTGCTGCTGCCCGACAACCACTACCTGAGCACCCAGTCCGCCCTGAGCA
AAGACCCCAACGAGAAGCGCGATCACATGGTCCTGCTGGAGTTCGTGACCGCCGCCGGGATCACTCTCGG
CATGGACGAGCTGTACAAGAAGCTTAGCCATGGCTTCCCGCCGGAGGTGGAGGAGCAGGATGATGGCACG
CTGCCCATGTCTTGTGCCCAGGAGAGCGGGATGGACCGTCACCCTGCAGCCTGTGCTTCTGCTAGGATCA
ATGTGTAGACCCAGCTTTCTTGTACAAAGTGGTGATCCTCAGGTGCAGGCTGCCTATCAGAAGGTGGTGG
CTGGTGTGGCCAATGCCCTGGCTCACAAATACCACTGAGATCTTTTTCCCTCTGCCAAAAATTATGGGGA
CATCATGAAGCCCCTTGAGCATCTGACTTCTGGCTAATAAAGGAAATTTATTTTCATTGCAATAGTGTGT
TGGAATTTTTTGTGTCTCTCACTCGGAAGGACATATGGGAGGGCAAATCATTTAAAACATCAGAATGAGT
ATTTGGTTTAGAGTTTGGCAACATATGCCCATATGCTGGCTGCCATGAACAAAGGTTGGCTATAAAGAGG
TCATCAGTATATGAAACAGCCCCCTGCTGTCCATTCCTTATTCCATAGAAAAGCCTTGACTTGAGGTTAG
ATTTTTTTTATATTTTGTTTTGTGTTATTTTTTTCTTTAACATCCCTAAAATTTTCCTTACATGTTTTAC
TAGCCAGATTTTTCCTCCTCTCCTGACTACTCCCAGTCATAGCTGTCCCTCTTCTCTTATGGAGATCCCT
CGACCTGCAGCCCAAGCTTCGCGTTGACATTGATTATTGACTAGTTATTAATAGTAATCAATTACGGGGT
CATTAGTTCATAGCCCATATATGGAGTTCCGCGTTACATAACTTACGGTAAATGGCCCGCCTGGCTGACC
GCCCAACGACCCCCGCCCATTGACGTCAATAATGACGTATGTTCCCATAGTAACGCCAATAGGGACTTTC
CATTGACGTCAATGGGTGGAGTATTTACGGTAAACTGCCCACTTGGCAGTACATCAAGTGTATCATATGC
CAAGTACGCCCCCTATTGACGTCAATGACGGTAAATGGCCCGCCTGGCATTATGCCCAGTACATGACCTT
ATGGGACTTTCCTACTTGGCAGTACATCTACGTATTAGTCATCGCTATTACCATGGTGATGCGGTTTTGG
CAGTACATCAATGGGCGTGGATAGCGGTTTGACTCACGGGGATTTCCAAGTCTCCACCCCATTGACGTCA
ATGGGAGTTTGTTTTGGCACCAAAATCAACGGGACTTTCCAAAATGTCGTAACAACTCCGCCCCATTGAC
GCAAATGGGCGGTAGGCGTGTACGGTGGGAGGTCTATATAAGCAGAGCTCTCTGGCTAACTAGAGAACCC
ACTGCGCCACCATGATTGAACAAGATGGATTGCACGCAGGTTCTCCGGCCGCTTGGGTGGAGAGGCTATT
CGGCTATGACTGGGCACAACAGACAATCGGCTGCTCTGATGCCGCCGTGTTCCGGCTGTCAGCGCAGGGG
CGCCCGGTTCTTTTTGTCAAGACCGACCTGTCCGGTGCCCTGAATGAACTGCAAGACGAGGCAGCGCGGC
TATCGTGGCTGGCCACGACGGGCGTTCCTTGCGCAGCTGTGCTCGACGTTGTCACTGAAGCGGGAAGGGA
CTGGCTGCTATTGGGCGAAGTGCCGGGGCAGGATCTCCTGTCATCTCACCTTGCTCCTGCCGAGAAAGTA
TCCATCATGGCTGATGCAATGCGGCGGCTGCATACGCTTGATCCGGCTACCTGCCCATTCGACCACCAAG
CGAAACATCGCATCGAGCGAGCACGTACTCGGATGGAAGCCGGTCTTGTCGATCAGGATGATCTGGACGA
AGAGCATCAGGGGCTCGCGCCAGCCGAACTGTTCGCCAGGCTCAAGGCGAGCATGCCCGACGGCGAGGAT
CTCGTCGTGACCCATGGCGATGCCTGCTTGCCGAATATCATGGTGGAAAATGGCCGCTTTTCTGGATTCA
TCGACTGTGGCCGGCTGGGTGTGGCGGACCGCTATCAGGACATAGCGTTGGCTACCCGTGATATTGCTGA
AGAGCTTGGCGGCGAATGGGCTGACCGCTTCCTCGTGCTTTACGGTATCGCCGCTCCCGATTCGCAGCGC
ATCGCCTTCTATCGCCTTCTTGACGAGTTCTTCTGACTCGAGTCTAGAGGGCCCGTTTAAACCCGCTGAT
CAGCCTCGACTGTGCCTTCTAGTTGCCAGCCATCTGTTGTTTGCCCCTCCCCCGTGCCTTCCTTGACCCT
GGAAGGTGCCACTCCCACTGTCCTTTCCTAATAAAATGAGGAAATTGCATCGCATTGTCTGAGTAGGTGT
CATTCTATTCTGGGGGGTGGGGTGGGGCAGGACAGCAAGGGGGAGGATTGGGAAGACAATAGCAGGCATG
CTGGGGATGCGGTGGGCTCTATGGCTCGAGTTAATTAACGAGAGCATAATATTGATATGTGCCAAAGTTG
TTTCTGACTGACTAATAAGTATAATTTGTTTCTATTATGTATAGGTTAAGCTAATTACTTATTTTATAAT
ACAACATGACTGTTTTTAAAGTACAAAATAAGTTTATTTTTGTAAAAGAGAGAATGTTTAAAAGTTTTGT
TACTTTATAGAAGAAATTTTGAGTTTTTGTTTTTTTTTAATAAATAAATAAACATAAATAAATTGTTTGT
TGAATTTATTATTAGTATGTAAGTGTAAATATAATAAAACTTAATATCTATTCAAATTAATAAATAAACC
TCGATATACAGACCGATAAAACACATGCGTCAATTTTACGCATGATTATCTTTAACGTACGTCACAATAT
GATTATCTTTCTAGGGTTAAATAATAGTTTCTAATTTTTTTATTATTCAGCCTGCTGTCGTGAATACCGA
GCTCCAATTCGCCCTATAGTGAGTCGTATTACAATTCACTGGCCGTCGTTTTACAACGTCGTGACTGGGA
AAACCCTGGCGTTACCCAACTTAATCGCCTTGCAGCACATCCCCCTTTCGCCAGCTGGCGTAATAGCGAA
GAGGCCCGCACCGATCGCCCTTCCCAACAGTTGCGCAGCCTGAATGGCGAATGGG
[124 nt withheld, positions 4886-5009]
C
[91 nt withheld, positions 5011-5101]
A
[49 nt withheld, positions 5103-5151]
CCTTTGACGTTGGAGTCCACGTTCTTT
[37 nt withheld, positions 5179-5215]
ACCCTATCTCGGTCTATTCTTTTGATTTATAAGGGATTTTGCCGATTTCGGCCTATTGGTTAAAAAATGA
GCTGATTTAACAAAAATTTAACGCGAATTTTAACAAAATATTAACGCTTACAATTTAGGTGGCACTTTTC
GGGGAAATGTGCGCGGAACCCCTATTTGTTTATTTTTCTAAATACATTCAAATATGTATCCGCTCATGAG
ACAATAACCCTGATAAATGCTTCAATAATATTGAAAAAGGAAGAGTATGAGTATTCAACATTTCCGTGTC
GCCCTTATTCCCTTTTTTGCGGCATTTTGCCTTCCTGTTTTTGCTCACCCAGAAACGCTGGTGAAAGTAA
AAGATGCTGAAGATCAGTTGGGTGCACGAGTGGGTTACATCGAACTGGATCTCAACAGCGGTAAGATCCT
TGAGAGTTTTCGCCCCGAAGAACGTTTTCCAATGATGAGCACTTTTAAAGTTCTGCTATGTGGCGCGGTA
TTATCCCGTATTGACGCCGGGCAAGAGCAACTCGGTCGCCGCATACACTATTCTCAGAATGACTTGGTTG
AGTACTCACCAGTCACAGAAAAGCATCTTACGGATGGCATGACAGTAAGAGAATTATGCAGTGCTGCCAT
AACCATGAGTGATAACACTGCGGCCAACTTACTTCTGACAACGATCGGAGGACCGAAGGAGCTAACCGCT
TTTTTGCACAACATGGGGGATCATGTAACTCGCCTTGATCGTTGGGAACCGGAGCTGAATGAAGCCATAC
CAAACGACGAGCGTGACACCACGATGCCTGTAGCAATGGCAACAACGTTGCGCAAACTATTAACTGGCGA
ACTACTTACTCTAGCTTCCCGGCAACAATTAATAGACTGGATGGAGGCGGATAAAGTTGCAGGACCACTT
CTGCGCTCGGCCCTTCCGGCTGGCTGGTTTATTGCTGATAAATCTGGAGCCGGTGAGCGTGGGTCTCGCG
GTATCATTGCAGCACTGGGGCCAGATGGTAAGCCCTCCCGTATCGTAGTTATCTACACGACGGGGAGTCA
GGCAACTATGGATGAACGAAATAGACAGATCGCTGAGATAGGTGCCTCACTGATTAAGCATTGGTAACTG
TCAGACCAAGTTTACTCATATATACTTTAGATTGATTTAAAACTTCATTTTTAATTTAAAAGGATCTAGG
TGAAGATCCTTTTTGATAATCTCATGACCAAAATCCCTTAACGTGAGTTTTCGTTCCACTGAGCGTCAGA
CCCCGTAGAAAAGATCAAAGGATCTTCTTGAGATCCTTTTTTTCTGCGCGTAATCTGCTGCTTGCAAACA
AAAAAACCACCGCTACCAGCGGTGGTTTGTTTGCCGGATCAAGAGCTACCAACTCTTTTTCCGAAGGTAA
CTGGCTTCAGCAGAGCGCAGATACCAAATACTGTTCTTCTAGTGTAGCCGTAGTTAGGCCACCACTTCAA
GAACTCTGTAGCACCGCCTACATACCTCGCTCTGCTAATCCTGTTACCAGTGGCTGCTGCCAGTGGCGAT
AAGTCGTGTCTTACCGGGTTGGACTCAAGACGATAGTTACCGGATAAGGCGCAGCGGTCGGGCTGAACGG
GGGGTTCGTGCACACAGCCCAGCTTGGAGCGAACGACCTACACCGAACTGAGATACCTACAGCGTGAGCT
ATGAGAAAGCGCCACGCTTCCCGAAGGGAGAAAGGCGGACAGGTATCCGGTAAGCGGCAGGGTCGGAACA
GGAGAGCGCACGAGGGAGCTTCCAGGGGGAAACGCCTGGTATCTTTATAGTCCTGTCGGGTTTCGCCACC
TCTGACTTGAGCGTCGATTTTTGTGATGCTCGTCAGGGGGGCGGAGCCTATGGAAAAACGCCAGCAACGC
GGCCTTTTTACGGTTCCTGGCCTTTTGCTGGCCTTTTGCTCACATGTTCTTTCCTGCGTTATCCCCTGAT
TCTGTGGATAACCGTATTACCGCCTTTGAGTGAGCTGATACCGCTCGCCGCAGCCGAACGACCGAGCGCA
GCGAGTCAGTGAGCGAGGAAGCGGAAGAGCGCCCAATACGCAAACCGCCTCTCCCCGCGCGTTGGCCGAT
TCATTAATGCAGCTGGCACGACAGGTTTCCCGACTGGAAAGCGGGCAGTGAGCGCAACGCAATTAATGTG
AGTTAGCTCACTCATTAGGCACCCCAGGCTTTACACTTTATGCTTCCGGCTCGTATGTTGTGTGGAATTG
TGAGCGGATAACAATTTCACACAGGAAACAGCTATGACCATGATTACGCCAAGCTCGAAATTAACCCTCA
CTAAAGGGAACAAAAGCTGGTACCTCGCGCGACTTGGTTTGCCATTCTTTAGCGCGCGTCGCGTCACACA
GCTTGGCCACAATGTGGTTTTTGTCAAACGAAGATTCTATGACGTGTTTAAAGTTTAGGTCGAGTAAAGC
GCAAATCTTTT
Features (pLannotate 1.2.2; 23 found; start..end, strand, type, name):
    316..336     +  protein_bind   attB4: mutant version of attB; core recombination site for the Gateway® BP reaction BP Clonase™
    332..397     -  CDS            BBC3 (fragment): BBC3B_HUMAN - Also known as PUMA. Experimental evidence at protein level: Swiss-Prot protein existence level 1. [Isoform 3]: Does not affect cell growth. From Homo sapiens (Human).
   1092..1116    +  protein_bind   attB1: mutant version of attB; recombination site for the Gateway® BP reaction BP Clonase™
   1123..1968    +  CDS            d2EGFP: EGFP destabilized by fusion to residues 422-461 of mouse ornithine decarboxylase, giving an in vivo half-life of ~2 hours mammalian codon-optimized
   1969..1993    -  protein_bind   attB2: mutant version of attB; recombination site for the Gateway® BP reaction BP Clonase™
   1997..2065    +  CDS            HBB (fragment): HBB_PONPY - Experimental evidence at transcript level: Swiss-Prot protein existence level 2. Involved in oxygen transport from the lung to the various peripheral tissues. From Pongo pygmaeus (Bornean orangutan).
   2136..2191    +  polyA_signal   β-globin poly(A) signal: rabbit β-globin polyadenylation signal (Gil and Proudfoot, 1987)
   2546..2925    +  enhancer       CMV enhancer: human cytomegalovirus immediate early enhancer
   2926..3129    +  promoter       CMV promoter: human cytomegalovirus (CMV) immediate early promoter
   3162..3956    +  CDS            NeoR/KanR: aminoglycoside phosphotransferase from Tn5; aph(3')-II (or nptII); confers resistance to neomycin, kanamycin, and G418 (Geneticin®)
   4000..4224    +  polyA_signal   bGH poly(A) signal: bovine growth hormone polyadenylation signal
   4703..4721    -  promoter       T7 promoter: promoter for bacteriophage T7 RNA polymerase
   4724..4881    +  CDS            lacZα (fragment): LacZα fragment of β-galactosidase; lacZ fragment
   4886..5314    +  rep_origin     f1 ori (sequence partly withheld): f1 bacteriophage origin of replication; arrow indicates direction of (+) strand synthesis
   5367..5471    +  promoter       AmpR promoter: bla
   5472..6332    +  CDS            AmpR: β-lactamase; bla; confers resistance to ampicillin, carbenicillin, and related antibiotics
   6503..7091    +  rep_origin     ori: high-copy-number ColE1/pMB1/pBR322/pUC origin of replication
   7274..7366    +  CDS            lacI (fragment): lac repressor; lacI; The lac repressor binds to the lac operator to inhibit transcription in E. coli. This inhibition can be relieved by adding lactose or isopropyl-β-D-thiogalactopyranoside (IPTG).
   7379..7400    +  protein_bind   CAP binding site: CAP binding activates transcription in the presence of cAMP. E. coli catabolite activator protein
   7415..7445    +  promoter       lac promoter: promoter for the E. coli lac operon
   7453..7469    +  protein_bind   lac operator: The lac repressor binds to the lac operator to inhibit transcription in E. coli. This inhibition can be relieved by adding lactose or isopropyl-β-D-thiogalactopyranoside (IPTG). lac repressor encoded by lacI
   7514..7532    +  promoter       T3 promoter: promoter for bacteriophage T3 RNA polymerase
   7549..4       -  CDS            FP (fragment) (across the origin): FP25_NPVAC - Experimental evidence at protein level: Swiss-Prot protein existence level 1. From Autographa californica nuclear polyhedrosis virus (AcMNPV).
