[The description below was written by a language model from this plasmid's Addgene catalogue record and pLannotate feature annotations shown in this document.]
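Description:
pPB-Neo-COVGT1-d2EGFP is a mammalian PiggyBac transposon plasmid built on a commercial VectorBuilder backbone and catalogued as a synthetic biology vector. It carries a fluorescent reporter intended to trace the response of epithelial cells to SARS-CoV-2 infection. In bacteria it is maintained through a high-copy ColE1/pUC-type origin and selected with ampicillin via the β-lactamase gene. An f1 origin and remnants of a lac/T3/T7 cloning region are also present. The PiggyBac terminal repeats are not annotated in the feature table. A short baculovirus-derived FP25 fragment spanning the sequence origin may reflect transposon-flanking sequence, but this is an inference. The catalogue gives the insert size as 7,676 bp, which equals the full sequenced length, so that figure appears to describe the whole plasmid and not the insert alone.

The reporter unit sits between Gateway attB4 and attB1 sites, where a roughly 750 bp region holds the COVGT1 regulatory element. According to the depositor, this synthetic element was designed from human SARS-CoV-2 signature genes and transcription factor genes to model the infection response. Its internal composition is not annotated beyond a small match to the human BBC3/PUMA locus. Downstream, flanked by attB1 and attB2, is d2EGFP, which is EGFP destabilised by a mouse ornithine decarboxylase degradation domain. Its half-life of about two hours lets the fluorescence follow changes in reporter activity, and the cassette ends with a rabbit β-globin polyadenylation signal. A separate CMV enhancer/promoter drives NeoR with a bGH poly(A) signal, allowing G418 selection of stably modified cells. Genomic integration would typically rely on PiggyBac transposase supplied separately. The associated study used this genetic tracing approach to find pharmacological modulators of epithelial immunity.
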