Addgene plasmid #201447: pPB-Neo-COVGT1-d2EGFP
Purpose: Fluorescent reporter for genetic tracing of epithelial cell SARS-CoV2 response.
Depositing lab: Gaetano Gargiulo. Depositing organization: Max-Delbrueck-Centrum fuer Molekulare Medizin (MDC). Publication: Pharmacological modulators of epithelial immunity uncovered by synthetic genetic tracing of SARS-CoV-2 infection responses. Jiang B, Schmitt MJ, Rand U, Company C, Dramaretska Y, Grossmann M, Serresi M, Cicin-Sain L, Gargiulo G. Sci Adv. 2023 Jun 23;9(25):eadf4975. doi: 10.1126/sciadv.adf4975. Epub 2023 Jun 21. PubMed 37343108.
Backbone
  Vector backbone: Mammalian PiggyBac Expression Vector
  Backbone manufacturer: Vectorbuilder
  Backbone size w/o insert (bp): 6920
  Vector type: Synthetic Biology
  Selectable markers: Neomycin (select with G418)
Growth in bacteria
  Bacterial resistance: Ampicillin, 100 μg/mL
  Growth temperature: 37°C
  Growth strain: NEB Stable
  Copy number: High Copy
Gene/Insert
  Gene/Insert name: COVGT1_d2EGFP (alt name: COVGT1)
  Species: H. sapiens (human)
  Insert size (bp): 7676
  Cloning method: Unknown
Terms and licenses: Academic/Nonprofit Terms; Industry Terms: Not Available to Industry
Depositor comments: We used SARS-CoV-2 signature & transcription factor genes to design reporters that model infection response in epithelial cells (Blanko-Melo et al.,2020; Wyler et al.,2020; Lamers et al.,2020).
How to cite: pPB-Neo-COVGT1-d2EGFP was a gift from Gaetano Gargiulo (Addgene plasmid # 201447 ; http://n2t.net/addgene:201447 ; RRID:Addgene_201447)
